>Addgene plasmid #178258 | pLKO_HA.HSV.NWS_mCherry-NLS | addgene full sequence | sequence record 353011 | Addgene NGS Result
ACCTACACCGAACTGAGATACCTACAGCGTGAGCTATGAGAAAGCGCCACGCTTCCCGAAGGGAGAAAGG
CGGACAGGTATCCGGTAAGCGGCAGGGTCGGAACAGGAGAGCGCACGAGGGAGCTTCCAGGGGGAAACGC
CTGGTATCTTTATAGTCCTGTCGGGTTTCGCCACCTCTGACTTGAGCGTCGATTTTTGTGATGCTCGTCA
GGGGGGCGGAGCCTATGGAAAAACGCCAGCAACGCGGCCTTTTTACGGTTCCTGGCCTTTTGCTGGCCTT
TTGCTCACATGTTCTTTCCTGCGTTATCCCCTGATTCTGTGGATAACCGTATTACCGCCTTTGAGTGAGC
TGATACCGCTCGCCGCAGCCGAACGACCGAGCGCAGCGAGTCAGTGAGCGAGGAAGCGGAAGAGCGCCCA
ATACGCAAACCGCCTCTCCCCGCGCGTTGGCCGATTCATTAATGCAGCTGGCACGACAGGTTTCCCGACT
GGAAAGCGGGCAGTGAGCGCAACGCAATTAATGTGAGTTAGCTCACTCATTAGGCACCCCAGGCTTTACA
CTTTATGCTTCCGGCTCGTATGTTGTGTGGAATTGTGAGCGGATAACAATTTCACACAGGAAACAGCTAT
GACCATGATTACGCCAAGCGCGCAATTAACCCTCACTAAAGGGAACAAAAGCTGGAGCTGCAAGCTTAAT
GTAGTCTTATGCAATACTCTTGTAGTCTTGCAACATGGTAACGATGAGTTAGCAACATGCCTTACAAGGA
GAGAAAAAGCACCGTGCATGGCGATTGGTGGAAGTAAGGTGGTACGATCGTGCCTTATTAGGAAGGCAAC
AGACGGGTCTGACATGGATTGGACGAACCACTGAATTGCCGCATTGCAGAGATATTGTATTTAAGTGCCT
AGCTCGATACATAAACGGGTCTCTCTGGTTAGACCAGATCTGAGCCTGGGAGCTCTCTGGCTAACTAGGG
AACCCACTGCTTAAGCCTCAATAAAGCTTGCCTTGAGTGCTTCAAGTAGTGTGTGCCCGTCTGTTGTGTG
ACTCTGGTAACTAGAGATCCCTCAGACCCTTTTAGTCAGTGTGGAAAATCTCTAGCAGTGGCGCCCGAAC
AGGGACTTGAAAGCGAAAGGGAAACCAGAGGAGCTCTCTCGACGCAGGACTCGGCTTGCTGAAGCGCGCA
CGGCAAGAGGCGAGGGGCGGCGACTGGTGAGTACGCCAAAAATTTTGACTAGCGGAGGCTAGAAGGAGAG
AGATGGGTGCGAGAGCGTCAGTATTAAGCGGGGGAGAATTAGATCGCGATGGGAAAAAATTCGGTTAAGG
CCAGGGGGAAAGAAAAAATATAAATTAAAACATATAGTATGGGCAAGCAGGGAGCTAGAACGATTCGCAG
TTAATCCTGGCCTGTTAGAAACATCAGAAGGCTGTAGACAAATACTGGGACAGCTACAACCATCCCTTCA
GACAGGATCAGAAGAACTTAGATCATTATATAATACAGTAGCAACCCTCTATTGTGTGCATCAAAGGATA
GAGATAAAAGACACCAAGGAAGCTTTAGACAAGATAGAGGAAGAGCAAAACAAAAGTAAGACCACCGCAC
AGCAAGCGGCCGCTGATCTTCAGACCTGGAGGAGGAGATATGAGGGACAATTGGAGAAGTGAATTATATA
AATATAAAGTAGTAAAAATTGAACCATTAGGAGTAGCACCCACCAAGGCAAAGAGAAGAGTGGTGCAGAG
AGAAAAAAGAGCAGTGGGAATAGGAGCTTTGTTCCTTGGGTTCTTGGGAGCAGCAGGAAGCACTATGGGC
GCAGCGTCAATGACGCTGACGGTACAGGCCAGACAATTATTGTCTGGTATAGTGCAGCAGCAGAACAATT
TGCTGAGGGCTATTGAGGCGCAACAGCATCTGTTGCAACTCACAGTCTGGGGCATCAAGCAGCTCCAGGC
AAGAATCCTGGCTGTGGAAAGATACCTAAAGGATCAACAGCTCCTGGGGATTTGGGGTTGCTCTGGAAAA
CTCATTTGCACCACTGCTGTGCCTTGGAATGCTAGTTGGAGTAATAAATCTCTGGAACAGATTTGGAATC
ACACGACCTGGATGGAGTGGGACAGAGAAATTAACAATTACACAAGCTTAATACACTCCTTAATTGAAGA
ATCGCAAAACCAGCAAGAAAAGAATGAACAAGAATTATTGGAATTAGATAAATGGGCAAGTTTGTGGAAT
TGGTTTAACATAACAAATTGGCTGTGGTATATAAAATTATTCATAATGATAGTAGGAGGCTTGGTAGGTT
TAAGAATAGTTTTTGCTGTACTTTCTATAGTGAATAGAGTTAGGCAGGGATATTCACCATTATCGTTTCA
GACCCACCTCCCAACCCCGAGGGGACCCGACAGGCCCGAAGGAATAGAAGAAGAAGGTGGAGAGAGAGAC
AGAGACAGATCCATTCGATTAGTGAACGGATCTCGACGGTATCGATCACGAGACTAGTATCGAGCGGCCG
CCCCCTTCACCGAGGGCCTATTTCCCATGATTCCTTCATATTTGCATATACGATACAAGGCTGTTAGAGA
GATAATTGGAATTAATTTGACTGTAAACACAAAGATATTAGTACAAAATACGTGACGTAGAAAGTAATAA
TTTCTTGGGTAGTTTGCAGTTTTAAAATTATGTTTTAAAATGGACTATCATATGCTTACCGTAACTTGAA
AGTATTTCGATTTCTTGGCTTTATATATCTTGTGGAAAGGACGAAACACCGGGTCTTCGAGAAGACCTGT
TTTAGAGCTAGAAATAGCAAGTTAAAATAAGGCTAGTCCGTTATCAACTTGAAAAAGTGGCACCGAGTCG
GTGCTTTTTTTAATTCTCGACCTCGAGACAAATGGCAGTATTCATCCACAATTTTAAAAGAAAAGGGGGG
ATTGGGGGGTACAGTGCAGGGGAAAGAATAGTAGACATAATAGCAACAGACATACAAACTAAAGAATTAC
AAAAACAAATTACAAAAATTCAAAATTTTCGGGTTTATTACAGGGACAGCAGAGATCCACTTTGGCCGCG
GCTCGAGGCGATAAGCTTTGCAAAGATGGATAAAGTTTTAAACAGAGAGGAATCTTTGCAGCTAATGGAC
CTTCTAGGTCTTGAAAGGAGTGGGAATTGGCTCCGGTGCCCGTCAGTGGGCAGAGCGCACATCGCCCACA
GTCCCCGAGAAGTTGGGGGGAGGGGTCGGCAATTGAACCGGTGCCTAGAGAAGGTGGCGCGGGGTAAACT
GGGAAAGTGATGTCGTGTACTGGCTCCGCCTTTTTCCCGAGGGTGGGGGAGAACCGTATATAAGTGCAGT
AGTCGCCGTGAACGTTCTTTTTCGCAACGGGTTTGCCGCCAGAACACAGGTAAGTGCCGTGTGTGGTTCC
CGCGGGCCTGGCCTCTTTACGGGTTATGGCCCTTGCGTGCCTTGAATTACTTCCACCTGGCTGCAGTACG
TGATTCTTGATCCCGAGCTTCGGGTTGGAAGTGGGTGGGAGAGTTCGAGGCCTTGCGCTTAAGGAGCCCC
TTCGCCTCGTGCTTGAGTTGAGGCCTGGCCTGGGCGCTGGGGCCGCCGCGTGCGAATCTGGTGGCACCTT
CGCGCCTGTCTCGCTGCTTTCGATAAGTCTCTAGCCATTTAAAATTTTTGATGACCTGCTGCGACGCTTT
TTTTCTGGCAAGATAGTCTTGTAAATGCGGGCCAAGATCTGCACACTGGTATTTCGGTTTTTGGGGCCGC
GGGCGGCGACGGGGCCCGTGCGTCCCAGCGCACATGTTCGGCGAGGCGGGGCCTGCGAGCGCGGCCACCG
AGAATCGGACGGGGGTAGTCTCAAGCTGGCCGGCCTGCTCTGGTGCCTGGCCTCGCGCCGCCGTGTATCG
CCCCGCCCTGGGCGGCAAGGCTGGCCCGGTCGGCACCAGTTGCGTGAGCGGAAAGATGGCCGCTTCCCGG
CCCTGCTGCAGGGAGCTCAAAATGGAGGACGCGGCGCTCGGGAGAGCGGGCGGGTGAGTCACCCACACAA
AGGAAAAGGGCCTTTCCGTCCTCAGCCGTCGCTTCATGTGACTCCACGGAGTACCGGGCGCCGTCCAGGC
ACCTCGATTAGTTCTCGAGCTTTTGGAGTACGTCGTCTTTAGGTTGGGGGGAGGGGTTTTATGCGATGGA
GTTTCCCCACACTGAGTGGGTGGAGACTGAAGTTAGGCCAGCTTGGCACTTGATGTAATTCTCCTTGGAA
TTTGCCCTTTTTGAGTTTGGATCTTGGTTCATTCTCAAGCCTCAGACAGTGGTTCAAAGTTTTTTTCTTC
CATTTCAGGTGTCGTGAGGAATTCTGCAGTCGATCGACGGTACCGCGGGCCCGGGATCCACGGTCGCCAC
CATGGGCTACCCATACGATGTGCCAGATTACGCTGGAGGAGGCGGGGGAGGGCAGCCCGAGCTGGCCCCC
GAGGACCCCGAGGACGGAGGAGGCGGGGGAGGGAACTGGTCCCACCCCCAATTCGAGAAAGGCATGCTGA
TGGTGAGCAAGGGCGAGGAGGATAACATGGCCATCATCAAGGAGTTCATGCGCTTCAAGGTGCACATGGA
GGGCTCCGTGAACGGCCACGAGTTCGAGATCGAGGGCGAGGGCGAGGGCCGCCCCTACGAGGGCACCCAG
ACCGCCAAGCTGAAGGTGACCAAGGGTGGCCCCCTGCCCTTCGCCTGGGACATCCTGTCCCCTCAGTTCA
TGTACGGCTCCAAGGCCTACGTGAAGCACCCCGCCGACATCCCCGACTACTTGAAGCTGTCCTTCCCCGA
GGGCTTCAAGTGGGAGCGCGTGATGAACTTCGAGGACGGCGGCGTGGTGACCGTGACCCAGGACTCCTCC
CTGCAGGACGGCGAGTTCATCTACAAGGTGAAGCTGCGCGGCACCAACTTCCCCTCCGACGGCCCCGTAA
TGCAGAAGAAGACCATGGGCTGGGAGGCCTCCTCCGAGCGGATGTACCCCGAGGACGGCGCCCTGAAGGG
CGAGATCAAGCAGAGGCTGAAGCTGAAGGACGGCGGCCACTACGACGCTGAGGTCAAGACCACCTACAAG
GCCAAGAAGCCCGTGCAGCTGCCCGGCGCCTACAACGTCAACATCAAGTTGGACATCACCTCCCACAACG
AGGACTACACCATCGTGGAACAGTACGAACGCGCCGAGGGCCGCCACTCCACCGGCGGCATGGACGAGCT
GTACAAGAAACGGCCAGCCGAGGATATGGAGGAAGAACAAGCCTTTAAACGATCTCGATAAAGCGGCCGC
GTCGACAATCAACCTCTGGATTACAAAATTTGTGAAAGATTGACTGGTATTCTTAACTATGTTGCTCCTT
TTACGCTATGTGGATACGCTGCTTTAATGCCTTTGTATCATGCTATTGCTTCCCGTATGGCTTTCATTTT
CTCCTCCTTGTATAAATCCTGGTTGCTGTCTCTTTATGAGGAGTTGTGGCCCGTTGTCAGGCAACGTGGC
GTGGTGTGCACTGTGTTTGCTGACGCAACCCCCACTGGTTGGGGCATTGCCACCACCTGTCAGCTCCTTT
CCGGGACTTTCGCTTTCCCCCTCCCTATTGCCACGGCGGAACTCATCGCCGCCTGCCTTGCCCGCTGCTG
GACAGGGGCTCGGCTGTTGGGCACTGACAATTCCGTGGTGTTGTCGGGGAAGCTGACGTCCTTTCCATGG
CTGCTCGCCTGTGTTGCCACCTGGATTCTGCGCGGGACGTCCTTCTGCTACGTCCCTTCGGCCCTCAATC
CAGCGGACCTTCCTTCCCGCGGCCTGCTGCCGGCTCTGCGGCCTCTTCCGCATCTTCGCCTTCGCCCTCA
GACGAGTCGGATCTCCCTTTGGGCCGCCTCCCCGCCTGGGTACCTTTAAGACCAATGACTTACAAGGCAG
CTGTAGATCTTAGCCACTTTTTAAAAGAAAAGGGGGGACTGGAAGGGCTAATTCACTCCCAACGAAGATA
AGATCTGCTTTTTGCTTGTACTGGGTCTCTCTGGTTAGACCAGATCTGAGCCTGGGAGCTCTCTGGCTAA
CTAGGGAACCCACTGCTTAAGCCTCAATAAAGCTTGCCTTGAGTGCTTCAAGTAGTGTGTGCCCGTCTGT
TGTGTGACTCTGGTAACTAGAGATCCCTCAGACCCTTTTAGTCAGTGTGGAAAATCTCTAGCAGTAGTAG
TTCATGTCATCTTATTATTCAGTATTTATAACTTGCAAAGAAATGAATATCAGAGAGTGAGAGGAACTTG
TTTATTGCAGCTTATAATGGTTACAAATAAAGCAATAGCATCACAAATTTCACAAATAAAGCATTTTTTT
CACTGCATTCTAGTTGTGGTTTGTCCAAACTCATCAATGTATCTTATCATGTCTGGCTCTAGCTATCCCG
CCCCTAACTCCGCCCATCCCGCCCCTAACTCCGCCCAGTTCCGCCCATTCTCCGCCCCATGGCTGACTAA
TTTTTTTTATTTATGCAGAGGCCGAGGCCGCCTCGGCCTCTGAGCTATTCCAGAAGTAGTGAGGAGGCTT
TTTTGGAGGCCTAGGGACGTACCCAATTCGCCCTATAGTGAGTCGTATTACGCGCGCTCACTGGCCGTCG
TTTTACAACGTCGTGACTGGGAAAACCCTGGCGTTACCCAACTTAATCGCCTTGCAGCACATCCCCCTTT
CGCCAGCTGGCGTAATAGCGAAGAGGCCCGCACCGATCGCCCTTCCCAACAGTTGCGCAGCCTGAATGGC
GAATGGG
[124 nt withheld, positions 6798-6921]
C
[91 nt withheld, positions 6923-7013]
A
[49 nt withheld, positions 7015-7063]
CCTTTGACGTTGGAGTCCACGTTCTTT
[37 nt withheld, positions 7091-7127]
ACCCTATCTCGGTCTATTCTTTTGATTTATAAGGGATTTTGCCGATTTCGGCCTATTGGTTAAAAAATGA
GCTGATTTAACAAAAATTTAACGCGAATTTTAACAAAATATTAACGCTTACAATTTAGGTGGCACTTTTC
GGGGAAATGTGCGCGGAACCCCTATTTGTTTATTTTTCTAAATACATTCAAATATGTATCCGCTCATGAG
ACAATAACCCTGATAAATGCTTCAATAATATTGAAAAAGGAAGAGTATGAGTATTCAACATTTCCGTGTC
GCCCTTATTCCCTTTTTTGCGGCATTTTGCCTTCCTGTTTTTGCTCACCCAGAAACGCTGGTGAAAGTAA
AAGATGCTGAAGATCAGTTGGGTGCACGAGTGGGTTACATCGAACTGGATCTCAACAGCGGTAAGATCCT
TGAGAGTTTTCGCCCCGAAGAACGTTTTCCAATGATGAGCACTTTTAAAGTTCTGCTATGTGGCGCGGTA
TTATCCCGTATTGACGCCGGGCAAGAGCAACTCGGTCGCCGCATACACTATTCTCAGAATGACTTGGTTG
AGTACTCACCAGTCACAGAAAAGCATCTTACGGATGGCATGACAGTAAGAGAATTATGCAGTGCTGCCAT
AACCATGAGTGATAACACTGCGGCCAACTTACTTCTGACAACGATCGGAGGACCGAAGGAGCTAACCGCT
TTTTTGCACAACATGGGGGATCATGTAACTCGCCTTGATCGTTGGGAACCGGAGCTGAATGAAGCCATAC
CAAACGACGAGCGTGACACCACGATGCCTGTAGCAATGGCAACAACGTTGCGCAAACTATTAACTGGCGA
ACTACTTACTCTAGCTTCCCGGCAACAATTAATAGACTGGATGGAGGCGGATAAAGTTGCAGGACCACTT
CTGCGCTCGGCCCTTCCGGCTGGCTGGTTTATTGCTGATAAATCTGGAGCCGGTGAGCGTGGGTCTCGCG
GTATCATTGCAGCACTGGGGCCAGATGGTAAGCCCTCCCGTATCGTAGTTATCTACACGACGGGGAGTCA
GGCAACTATGGATGAACGAAATAGACAGATCGCTGAGATAGGTGCCTCACTGATTAAGCATTGGTAACTG
TCAGACCAAGTTTACTCATATATACTTTAGATTGATTTAAAACTTCATTTTTAATTTAAAAGGATCTAGG
TGAAGATCCTTTTTGATAATCTCATGACCAAAATCCCTTAACGTGAGTTTTCGTTCCACTGAGCGTCAGA
CCCCGTAGAAAAGATCAAAGGATCTTCTTGAGATCCTTTTTTTCTGCGCGTAATCTGCTGCTTGCAAACA
AAAAAACCACCGCTACCAGCGGTGGTTTGTTTGCCGGATCAAGAGCTACCAACTCTTTTTCCGAAGGTAA
CTGGCTTCAGCAGAGCGCAGATACCAAATACTGTTCTTCTAGTGTAGCCGTAGTTAGGCCACCACTTCAA
GAACTCTGTAGCACCGCCTACATACCTCGCTCTGCTAATCCTGTTACCAGTGGCTGCTGCCAGTGGCGAT
AAGTCGTGTCTTACCGGGTTGGACTCAAGACGATAGTTACCGGATAAGGCGCAGCGGTCGGGCTGAACGG
GGGGTTCGTGCACACAGCCCAGCTTGGAGCGAACG
Features (pLannotate 1.2.2; 30 found; start..end, strand, type, name):
    414..506     +  CDS            lacI (fragment): lac repressor; lacI; The lac repressor binds to the lac operator to inhibit transcription in E. coli. This inhibition can be relieved by adding lactose or isopropyl-β-D-thiogalactopyranoside (IPTG).
    519..540     +  protein_bind   CAP binding site: CAP binding activates transcription in the presence of cAMP. E. coli catabolite activator protein
    555..585     +  promoter       lac promoter: promoter for the E. coli lac operon
    593..609     +  protein_bind   lac operator: The lac repressor binds to the lac operator to inhibit transcription in E. coli. This inhibition can be relieved by adding lactose or isopropyl-β-D-thiogalactopyranoside (IPTG). lac repressor encoded by lacI
    654..672     +  promoter       T3 promoter: promoter for bacteriophage T3 RNA polymerase
    700..926     +  promoter       RSV promoter: Rous sarcoma virus enhancer/promoter
    927..1107    +  LTR            5' LTR (truncated): truncated 5' long terminal repeat (LTR) from HIV-1
   1154..1279    +  misc_feature   HIV-1 Ψ: packaging signal of human immunodeficiency virus type 1
   1263..1626    +  CDS            HIV-1 gag (fragment): gag protein from human immunodeficiency virus 1; gag
   1772..2005    +  misc_feature   RRE: The Rev response element (RRE) of HIV-1 allows for Rev-dependent mRNA export from the nucleus to the cytoplasm.
   2382..2482    +  CDS            Rev (fragment): human immunodeficiency virus 1 (HIV-1) Rev protein; rev; enhances nuclear export of unspliced and incompletely spliced viral mRNAs
   2532..2772    +  promoter       U6 promoter: RNA polymerase III promoter for human U6 snRNA
   2799..2874    +  misc_RNA       gRNA scaffold: guide RNA scaffold for the Streptococcus pyogenes CRISPR/Cas9 system
   2922..3039    +  misc_feature   cPPT/CTS: central polypurine tract and central termination sequence of HIV-1
   3106..3172    +  CDS            small t antigen (fragment): SV40 (simian virus 40) small t antigen
   3179..4357    +  promoter       EF-1α promoter: strong constitutive promoter for human elongation factor EF-1α
   4374..4399    +  misc_feature   MCS (fragment): multiple cloning site
   4418..4444    +  CDS            3xHA (fragment): three tandem HA epitope tags
   4550..5257    +  CDS            mCherry: mCherry is a basic (constitutively fluorescent) red fluorescent protein published in 2004, derived from Discosoma sp.. It is reported to be a very rapidly-maturing monomer with low acid sensitivity.
   5327..5915    +  misc_feature   WPRE: woodchuck hepatitis virus posttranscriptional regulatory element
   5920..6057    +  CDS            nef (fragment): NEF_HV1LA - Experimental evidence at protein level: Swiss-Prot protein existence level 1. Extracellular Nef protein targets CD4(+) T-lymphocytes for apoptosis by interacting with CXCR4 surface receptors. From Human immunodeficiency virus type 1 group M subtype B (isolate Lai) (HIV-1).
   6043..6223    +  LTR            5' LTR (truncated): truncated 5' long terminal repeat (LTR) from HIV-1
   6295..6416    +  polyA_signal   SV40 poly(A) signal: SV40 polyadenylation signal
   6456..6591    +  rep_origin     SV40 ori: SV40 origin of replication
   6612..6630    -  promoter       T7 promoter: promoter for bacteriophage T7 RNA polymerase
   6638..6793    +  CDS            lacZα (fragment): LacZα fragment of β-galactosidase; lacZ fragment
   6798..7226    +  rep_origin     f1 ori (sequence partly withheld): f1 bacteriophage origin of replication; arrow indicates direction of (+) strand synthesis
   7279..7383    +  promoter       AmpR promoter: bla
   7384..8244    +  CDS            AmpR: β-lactamase; bla; confers resistance to ampicillin, carbenicillin, and related antibiotics
   8415..231     +  rep_origin     ori (across the origin): high-copy-number ColE1/pMB1/pBR322/pUC origin of replication
