[The description below was written by a language model from this plasmid's Addgene catalogue record and pLannotate feature annotations shown in this document.]
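Description:
pLKO_HA.HSV.NWS_mCherry-NLS is a lentiviral transfer plasmid on a pLKO backbone that combines an sgRNA expression cassette with a "nuclear protein barcode" (nPC) reporter, so that cells carrying a given guide can be identified by antibody staining in tissue. It is propagated in E. coli as a high-copy plasmid through a ColE1/pUC-type origin with ampicillin selection (AmpR). An f1 origin, an SV40 origin and residual lac/lacZα cloning-vector sequences are also annotated outside the viral region.

The viral cassette has a third-generation layout. An RSV promoter drives a truncated HIV-1 5' LTR, followed by the Ψ packaging signal with a gag fragment, the RRE for Rev-dependent export of genomic RNA, and a cPPT/CTS. A second truncated LTR and an SV40 polyadenylation signal lie downstream. Inside the provirus, a human U6 Pol III promoter sits just upstream of an S. pyogenes Cas9 guide RNA scaffold, leaving a short gap that serves as the site for cloning an sgRNA spacer. A separate EF-1α promoter drives mCherry carrying an N-terminal combination of HA, HSV and NWS epitope tags and a C-terminal nuclear localization signal, followed by a WPRE to enhance transcript expression. The automated annotation picks up only the HA tag and mCherry; the HSV, NWS and NLS elements come from the catalogue entry. No mammalian drug-selection marker is annotated, so mCherry fluorescence or epitope staining is the evident means of tracking transduced cells.

The particular triplet of epitopes acts as a protein-level barcode concentrated in the nucleus. According to the record, this supports vector and cell tracking and spatial readout of pooled CRISPR screens. Cas9 itself is not encoded on this plasmid.
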