Addgene plasmid #178258: pLKO_HA.HSV.NWS_mCherry-NLS
Purpose: Nuclear Protein Barcode (nPC) for vector/cell tracking. Contains U6 trRNA cassette for sgRNA cloning. Enables spatial detection of CRISPR screens.
Depositing lab: Brian Brown. Depositing organization: Icahn School of Medicine at Mount Sinai. Publication: Spatial CRISPR genomics identifies regulators of the tumor microenvironment. Dhainaut M, Rose SA, Akturk G, Wroblewska A, Nielsen SR, Park ES, Buckup M, Roudko V, Pia L, Sweeney R, Le Berichel J, Wilk CM, Bektesevic A, Lee BH, Bhardwaj N, Rahman AH, Baccarini A, Gnjatic S, Pe'er D, Merad M, Brown BD. Cell. 2022 Mar 10. pii: S0092-8674(22)00195-7. doi: 10.1016/j.cell.2022.02.015. PubMed 35290801.
Backbone
  Vector backbone: pLKO
  Backbone size w/o insert (bp): 9000
  Vector type: Lentiviral
Growth in bacteria
  Bacterial resistance: Ampicillin, 100 μg/mL
  Growth temperature: 37°C
  Growth strain: NEB Stable
  Copy number: High Copy
Gene/Insert
  Gene/Insert name: nPC Tagged mCherry-NLS
  Species: H. sapiens (human)
  Insert size (bp): 1000
  Promoter: eF1a
  Tag / fusion protein: HA.HSV.NWS (N terminal on insert); Nuclear Localization Signal (C terminal on insert)
  Cloning method: Restriction Enzyme; 5′ cloning site unknown (unknown if destroyed)
  Sequencing primers: 5′ cctttttgagtttggatcttggttcat
Terms and licenses: Academic/Nonprofit Terms; Industry Terms: Not Available to Industry
Depositor comments: Please visit https://www.biorxiv.org/content/10.1101/2021.07.13.451021v1 for bioRxiv preprint.
How to cite: pLKO_HA.HSV.NWS_mCherry-NLS was a gift from Brian Brown (Addgene plasmid # 178258 ; http://n2t.net/addgene:178258 ; RRID:Addgene_178258)
